Addgene plasmid #132756: pUCIDT-Tiger1
Purpose: Encodes an iconic representation of a tiger
Depositing lab: Mark Bathe. Depositing organization: Massachusetts Institute of Technology. Publication: Random access DNA memory using Boolean search in an archival file storage system. Banal JL, Shepherd TR, Berleant J, Huang H, Reyes M, Ackerman CM, Blainey PC, Bathe M. Nat Mater. 2021 Sep;20(9):1272-1280. doi: 10.1038/s41563-021-01021-3. Epub 2021 Jun 10. PubMed 34112975.
Backbone
  Vector backbone: pUCIDT-Amp
  Backbone manufacturer: IDT
  Backbone size w/o insert (bp): 2761
  Total vector size (bp): 3066
  Vector type: Unspecified
Growth in bacteria
  Bacterial resistance: Ampicillin, 100 μg/mL
  Growth temperature: 37°C
  Growth strain: DH5alpha
  Copy number: High Copy
Gene/Insert
  Gene/Insert name: Tiger1
  Species: Synthetic
  Insert size (bp): 313
  Cloning method: Unknown
  Sequencing primers: 5′ gaattcgtcgtcgtcccctcaaact; 3′ ctgcagattgatgccaccttttcagc
Terms and licenses: Academic/Nonprofit Terms; Industry Terms: Not Available to Industry
How to cite: pUCIDT-Tiger1 was a gift from Mark Bathe (Addgene plasmid # 132756 ; http://n2t.net/addgene:132756 ; RRID:Addgene_132756)
