[The description below was written by a language model from this plasmid's Addgene catalogue record and pLannotate feature annotations shown in this document.]
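Description:
pUCIDT-Tiger1 is a small, high-copy bacterial cloning plasmid built on the commercial pUCIDT-Amp gene-synthesis backbone. It carries a short synthetic insert of about 313 bp called Tiger1, which does not encode a protein. According to the record, the insert encodes an iconic (pictographic) representation of a tiger, meaning digital image data written into DNA. The plasmid was deposited in connection with work on random-access DNA memory and Boolean search in an archival file storage system, where it serves as a stored and retrievable "file" sequence. The catalogue lists a total size of 3,066 bp, while the sequenced record is 3,074 nt, a minor discrepancy. The vector type is unspecified and the cloning method is recorded as unknown.

The annotated features are all backbone elements. Replication in E. coli relies on a high-copy ColE1/pUC-type origin, and selection relies on the β-lactamase gene (AmpR) with its own promoter, which confers ampicillin resistance. The table also shows pUC-style lac elements: a CAP binding site, the lac promoter and operator, and a fragment of lacZα. There are also remnant fragments of lacI, rop and the pBR322 bom region. The intact lac elements are typical of pUC-derived cloning sites, and the remnant fragments are unlikely to be functional.

The Tiger1 insert is not annotated. It most plausibly lies in the unannotated gap between the lacZα fragment and the lac operator, although the feature table does not confirm this. Nothing in the record points to expression in any host, so the plasmid appears to be a propagation and archival vehicle for the data-encoding sequence.
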