Features (pLannotate 1.2.2; 10 found; start..end, strand, type, name):
    137..236     +  misc_feature   bom (fragment): basis of mobility region from pBR322
    242..396     -  CDS            lacZα (fragment): LacZα fragment of β-galactosidase; lacZ fragment
    877..893     -  protein_bind   lac operator: The lac repressor binds to the lac operator to inhibit transcription in E. coli. This inhibition can be relieved by adding lactose or isopropyl-β-D-thiogalactopyranoside (IPTG). lac repressor encoded by lacI
    901..931     -  promoter       lac promoter: promoter for the E. coli lac operon
    946..967     -  protein_bind   CAP binding site: CAP binding activates transcription in the presence of cAMP. E. coli catabolite activator protein
    980..1072    -  CDS            lacI (fragment): lac repressor; lacI; The lac repressor binds to the lac operator to inhibit transcription in E. coli. This inhibition can be relieved by adding lactose or isopropyl-β-D-thiogalactopyranoside (IPTG).
   1255..1843    -  rep_origin     ori: high-copy-number ColE1/pMB1/pBR322/pUC origin of replication
   2014..2874    -  CDS            AmpR: β-lactamase; bla; confers resistance to ampicillin, carbenicillin, and related antibiotics
   2875..2979    -  promoter       AmpR promoter: bla
   3074..35      +  CDS            rop (fragment) (across the origin): Rop protein, which maintains plasmids at low copy number; rop
>Addgene plasmid #132756 | pUCIDT-Tiger1 | addgene full sequence | sequence record 260609 | Addgene NGS Result
TCGCGCGTTTCGGTGATGACGGTGAAAACCTCTGACACATGCAGCTCCCGGAGACGGTCACAGCTTGTCT
GTAAGCGGATGCCGGGAGCAGACAAGCCCGTCAGGGCGCGTCAGCGGGTGTTGGCGGGTGTCGGGGCTGG
CTTAACTATGCGGCATCAGAGCAGATTGTACTGAGAGTGCACCAAATGCGGTGTGAAATACCGCACAGAT
GCGTAAGGAGAAAATACCGCATCAGGCGCCATTCGCCATTCAGGCTGCGCAACTGTTGGGAAGGGCGATC
GGTGCGGGCCTCATCGCTATTACGCCAGCTGGCGAAAGGGGGATGTGCTGCAAGGCGATTAAGTTGGGTA
ACGCCAGGGTTTTCCCAGTCACGACGTTGTAAAACGACGGCCAGTGCAACGCGATGACGATGGATAGCGA
TTCATCGATGAGCTGACCCGATCGCCGCCGCCGGAGGGTTGCGTTTGAGACGGGCGACAGATGAATTCGT
CGTCGTCCCCTCAAACTATCATCTGCGCTGACGATCGTATATGATGACTGTACATAGACATTCCTGTCAA
GCGGGCGGACTGCTGGGTTACGAGACAGGTATGGGTTGCACGTCGATATGACCATGCCTAGATAGTCGCT
CGTCGGGTGTCGCCAATGTTGATTGCTTGGCTCATTACTTCCGGAGGAATCCCGACTGTATTGTTAAAGG
TGGGCGGCATAGCTGTTTAATGCTGCCTATAACCCGAAGGGTTCCGTCCATTGGATCGCTGTCTATCACG
AGCTCTACGCTGAAAAGGTGGCATCAATCTGCAGATCAGTTCTGGACCAGCGAGCTGTGCTGCGACTCGT
GGCGTAATCATGGTCATAGCTGTTTCCTGTGTGAAATTGTTATCCGCTCACAATTCCACACAACATACGA
GCCGGAAGCATAAAGTGTAAAGCCTGGGGTGCCTAATGAGTGAGCTAACTCACATTAATTGCGTTGCGCT
CACTGCCCGCTTTCCAGTCGGGAAACCTGTCGTGCCAGCTGCATTAATGAATCGGCCAACGCGCGGGGAG
AGGCGGTTTGCGTATTGGGCGCTCTTCCGCTTCCTCGCTCACTGACTCGCTGCGCTCGGTCGTTCGGCTG
CGGCGAGCGGTATCAGCTCACTCAAAGGCGGTAATACGGTTATCCACAGAATCAGGGGATAACGCAGGAA
AGAACATGTGAGCAAAAGGCCAGCAAAAGGCCAGGAACCGTAAAAAGGCCGCGTTGCTGGCGTTTTTCCA
TAGGCTCCGCCCCCCTGACGAGCATCACAAAAATCGACGCTCAAGTCAGAGGTGGCGAAACCCGACAGGA
CTATAAAGATACCAGGCGTTTCCCCCTGGAAGCTCCCTCGTGCGCTCTCCTGTTCCGACCCTGTCGCTTA
CCGGATACCTGTCCGCCTTTCTCCCTTCGGGAAGCGTGGCGCTTTCTCATAGCTCACGCTGTAGGTATCT
CAGTTCGGTGTAGGTCGTTCGCTCCAAGCTGGGCTGTGTGCACGAACCCCCCGTTCAGCCCGACCGCTGC
GCCTTATCCGGTAACTATCGTCTTGAGTCCAACCCGGTAAGACACGACTTATCGCCACTGGCAGCAGCCA
CTGGTAACAGGATTAGCAGAGCGAGGTATGTAGGCGGTGCTACAGAGTTCTTGAAGTGGTGGCCTAACTA
CGGCTACACTAGAAGAACAGTATTTGGTATCTGCGCTCTGCTGAAGCCAGTTACCTTCGGAAAAAGAGTT
GGTAGCTCTTGATCCGGCAAACAAACCACCGCTGGTAGCGGTGGTTTTTTTGTTTGCAAGCAGCAGATTA
CGCGCAGAAAAAAAGGATCTCAAGAAGATCCTTTGATCTTTTCTACGGGGTCTGACGCTCAGTGGAACGA
AAACTCACGTTAAGGGATTTTGGTCATGAGATTATCAAAAAGGATCTTCACCTAGATCCTTTTAAATTAA
AAATGAAGTTTTAAATCAATCTAAAGTATATATGAGTAAACTTGGTCTGACAGTTACCAATGCTTAATCA
GTGAGGCACCTATCTCAGCGATCTGTCTATTTCGTTCATCCATAGTTGCCTGACTCCCCGTCGTGTAGAT
AACTACGATACGGGAGGGCTTACCATCTGGCCCCAGTGCTGCAATGATACCGCGAGACCCACGCTCACCG
GCTCCAGATTTATCAGCAATAAACCAGCCAGCCGGAAGGGCCGAGCGCAGAAGTGGTCCTGCAACTTTAT
CCGCCTCCATCCAGTCTATTAATTGTTGCCGGGAAGCTAGAGTAAGTAGTTCGCCAGTTAATAGTTTGCG
CAACGTTGTTGCCATTGCTACAGGCATCGTGGTGTCACGCTCGTCGTTTGGTATGGCTTCATTCAGCTCC
GGTTCCCAACGATCAAGGCGAGTTACATGATCCCCCATGTTGTGCAAAAAAGCGGTTAGCTCCTTCGGTC
CTCCGATCGTTGTCAGAAGTAAGTTGGCCGCAGTGTTATCACTCATGGTTATGGCAGCACTGCATAATTC
TCTTACTGTCATGCCATCCGTAAGATGCTTTTCTGTGACTGGTGAGTACTCAACCAAGTCATTCTGAGAA
TAGTGTATGCGGCGACCGAGTTGCTCTTGCCCGGCGTCAATACGGGATAATACCGCGCCACATAGCAGAA
CTTTAAAAGTGCTCATCATTGGAAAACGTTCTTCGGGGCGAAAACTCTCAAGGATCTTACCGCTGTTGAG
ATCCAGTTCGATGTAACCCACTCGTGCACCCAACTGATCTTCAGCATCTTTTACTTTCACCAGCGTTTCT
GGGTGAGCAAAAACAGGAAGGCAAAATGCCGCAAAAAAGGGAATAAGGGCGACACGGAAATGTTGAATAC
TCATACTCTACCTTTTTCAATATTATTGAAGCATTTATCAGGGTTATTGTCTCATGAGCGGATACATATT
TGAATGTATTTAGAAAAATAAACAAATAGGGGTTCCGCGCACATTTCCCCGAAAAGTGCCACCTGACGTC
TAAGAAACCATTATTATCATGACATTAACCTATAAAAATAGGCGTATCACGAGGCCCTTTCGTC
